>Addgene plasmid #162852 | pUCP20 PilBF120* | addgene full sequence | sequence record 328890 | Addgene NGS Result
TTTACACTTTATGCTTCCGGCTCGTATGTTGTGTGGAATTGTGAGCGGATAACAATTTCACACAGGAAAC
AGCTATGAACGACAGCATCCAACTGAGCGGTCTGTCCCGACAGCTCGTCCAAGCCAATCTACTCGACGAA
AAGACCGCCCTGCAGGCCCAGACGCAGGCGCAGCGCAACAAGCTGTCGCTGGTGACGCACCTGGTGCAGA
ACAAGCTGGTAAGCGGCCTGGCCCTGGCCGAATTGTCCGCCGAGCAGTTCGGCATCGCCTATTGCGACCT
GAACAGCCTGGACAGGGAAAGCTTTCCGCGGGACGCCATCAGCGAAAAGCTGGTCCGCCAGCACCGGGTC
ATTCCCCTGTGGCGGCGGGGCAACAAGTTGTTCGTAGGCATCTCCGACGCCGCCAACCACCAGGCCATCA
ACGACGTCCAGTAGAGCACTGGCCTGACGACCGAGGCCATTCTGGTCGAGGACGACAAGCTCGGCCTTGC
CATCGACAAGCTATTCGAGAATGCAACCGACGGCTTGGCAGGTCTCGATGACGTGGACCTGGAAGGACTG
GATGTAGGCGTCAAGGAAACGTCCGGACAAGAAGATACTGGCGCGGAGGCAGACGACGCTCCCGTCGTCC
GCTTCGTCAACAAGATGCTGCTGGACGCTATCAAAGGCGGGTCTTCCGACTTGCACTTCGAGCCCTACGA
GAAGATCTACCGGGTGCGCTTCCGTACCGACGGCATGCTTCACGAAGTGGCCAAGCCGCCGATCCAGTTG
GCCAGTCGTATCTCTGCTCGTCTCAAGGTAATGGCCGGCCTGGATATCTCCGAACGACGCAAGCCGCAGG
ACGGACGGATCAAGATGCGCGTGTCGAAGACCAAGTCCATCGACTTCCGCGTCAACACCCTGCCGACCCT
GTGGGGCGAGAAGATCGTGATGCGGATCCTCGACTCCTCCAGCGCGCAGATGGGCATCGACGCCCTGGGC
TACGAGGAGGACCAGAAGGAACTCTACCTGGCCGCACTCAAGCAGCCGCAGGGCATGATCCTGGTCACCG
GCCCCACCGGCTCGGGCAAGACGGTATCGCTGTACACCGGCCTGAACATCCTCAATACCACCGACATCAA
CATTTCCACCGCCGAAGACCCGGTGGAGATCAACCTGGAAGGCATCAACCAGGTCAACGTCAATCCGCGC
CAGGGCATGGACTTCTCCCAGGCGCTGCGCGCCTTCCTGCGCCAGGACCCGGACGTGATCATGGTCGGCG
AGATCCGCGACCTGGAGACCGCCGAGATCGCCATCAAGGCGGCGCAGACCGGGCATATGGTGATGTCCAC
CCTGCACACCAACAGCGCCGCCGAGACCCTGACCCGCCTGCTGAACATGGGCGTACCGGCGTTCAACCTG
GCGACCTCGGTGAACCTGATCATCGCCCAGCGCCTTGCGCGAAAACTCTGTTCGCACTGCAAGAAAGAGC
ACGACGTACCGAAGGAAACCCTGCTTCACGAAGGTTTCCCAGAAGAGTTGATCGGCACCTTCAAGCTGTA
TTCACCAGTGGGCTGCGACCATTGCAAGAACGGTTACAAGGGCCGTGTCGGTATTTATGAAGTAGTTAAA
AACACCCCGGCCCTGCAGCGGATTATCATGGAGGAAGGCAACTCCATCGAGATCGCCGAGCAAGCCCGCA
AAGAAGGCTTCAACGATCTGCGCACCTCAGGCCTGCTGAAAGCCATGCAGGGGATCACCAGCCTGGAGGA
AGTCAACCGCGTGACCAAGGATAGGCCGGGCCATCATCATCACCATCATTAAGCCAGATCCAGCGGCATC
TGGGTTAGTCGAGCGCGGGCCGCTTCCCATGTCTCACCAGGGCGAGCCTGTTTCGCGATCTCAGCATCTG
AAATCTTCCCGGCCTTGCGCTTCGCTGGGGCCTTACCCACCGCCTTGGCGGGCTTCTTCGGTCCAAAACT
GAACAACAGATGTGTGACCTTGCGCCCGGTCTTTCGCTGCGCCCACTCCACCTGTAGCGGGCTGTGCTCG
TTGATCTGCGTCACGGCTGGATCAAGCACTCGCAACTTGAAGTCCTTGATCGAGGGATACCGGCCTTCCA
GTTGAAACCACTTTCGCAGCTGGTCAATTTCTATTTCGCGCTGGCCGATGCTGTCCCATTGCATGAGCAG
CTCGTAAAGCCTGATCGCGTGGGTGCTGTCCATCTTGGCCACGTCAGCCAAGGCGTATTTGGTGAACTGT
TTGGTGAGTTCCGTCAGGTACGGCAGCATGTCTTTGGTGAACCTGAGTTCTACACGGCCCTCACCCTCCC
GGTAGATGATTGTTTGCACCCAGCCGGTAATCATCACACTCGGTCTTTTCCCCTTGCCATTGGGCTCTTG
GGTTAACCGGACTTCCCGCCGTTTCAGGCGCAGGGCCGCTTCTTTGAGCTGGTTGTAGGAAGATTCGATA
GGGACACCCGCCATCGTCGCTATGTCCTCCGCCGTCACTGAATACATCACTTCATCGGTGACAGGCTCGC
TCCTCTTCACCTGGCTAATACAGGCCAGAACGATCCGCTGTTCCTGAACACTGAGGCGATACGCGGCCTC
GACCAGGGCATTGCTTTTGTAAACCATTGGGGGTGAGGCCACGTTCGACATTCCTTGTGTATAAGGGGAC
ACTGTATCTGCGTCCCACAATACAACAAATCCGTCCCTTTACAACAACAAATCCGTCCCTTCTTAACAAC
AAATCCGTCCCTTAATGGCAACAAATCCGTCCCTTTTTAAACTCTACAGGCCACGGATTACGTGGCCTGT
AGACGTCCTAAAAGGTTTAAAAGGGAAAAGGAAGAAAAGGGTGGAAACGCAAAAAACGCACCACTACGTG
GCCCCGTTGGGGCCGCATTTGTGCCCCTGAAGGGGCGGGGGAGGCGTCTGGGCAATCCCCGTTTTACCAG
TCCCCTATCGCCGCCTGAGAGGGCGCAGGAAGCGAGTAATCAGGGTATCGAGGCGGATTCACCCTTGGCG
TCCAACCAGCGGCACCAGCGGCGCCTGAGAGGATGGTGCACTCTCAGTACAATCTGCTCTGATGCCGCAT
AGTTAAGCCAGCCCCGACACCCGCCAACACCCGCTGACGCGCCCTGACGGGCTTGTCTGCTCCCGGCATC
CGCTTACAGACAAGCTGTGACCGTCTCCGGGAGCTGCATGTGTCAGAGGTTTTCACCGTCATCACCGAAA
CGCGCGAGACGAAAGGGCCTCGTGATACGCCTATTTTTATAGGTTAATGTCATGATAATAATGGTTTCTT
AGACGTCAGGTGGCACTTTTCGGGGAAATGTGCGCGGAACCCCTATTTGTTTATTTTTCTAAATACATTC
AAATATGTATCCGCTCATGAGACAATAACCCTGATAAATGCTTCAATAATATTGAAAAAGGAAGAGTATG
AGTATTCAACATTTCCGTGTCGCCCTTATTCCCTTTTTTGCGGCATTTTGCCTTCCTGTTTTTGCTCACC
CAGAAACGCTGGTGAAAGTAAAAGATGCTGAAGATCAGTTGGGTGCACGAGTGGGTTACATCGAACTGGA
TCTCAACAGCGGTAAGATCCTTGAGAGTTTTCGCCCCGAAGAACGTTTTCCAATGATGAGCACTTTTAAA
GTTCTGCTATGTGGCGCGGTATTATCCCGTATTGACGCCGGGCAAGAGCAACTCGGTCGCCGCATACACT
ATTCTCAGAATGACTTGGTTGAGTACTCACCAGTCACAGAAAAGCATCTTACGGATGGCATGACAGTAAG
AGAATTATGCAGTGCTGCCATAACCATGAGTGATAACACTGCGGCCAACTTACTTCTGACAACGATCGGA
GGACCGAAGGAGCTAACCGCTTTTTTGCACAACATGGGGGATCATGTAACTCGCCTTGATCGTTGGGAAC
CGGAGCTGAATGAAGCCATACCAAACGACGAGCGTGACACCACGATGCCTGTAGCAATGGCAACAACGTT
GCGCAAACTATTAACTGGCGAACTACTTACTCTAGCTTCCCGGCAACAATTAATAGACTGGATGGAGGCG
GATAAAGTTGCAGGACCACTTCTGCGCTCGGCCCTTCCGGCTGGCTGGTTTATTGCTGATAAATCTGGAG
CCGGTGAGCGTGGGTCTCGCGGTATCATTGCAGCACTGGGGCCAGATGGTAAGCCCTCCCGTATCGTAGT
TATCTACACGACGGGGAGTCAGGCAACTATGGATGAACGAAATAGACAGATCGCTGAGATAGGTGCCTCA
CTGATTAAGCATTGGTAACTGTCAGACCAAGTTTACTCATATATACTTTAGATTGATTTAAAACTTCATT
TTTAATTTAAAAGGATCTAGGTGAAGATCCTTTTTGATAATCTCATGACCAAAATCCCTTAACGTGAGTT
TTCGTTCCACTGAGCGTCAGACCCCGTAGAAAAGATCAAAGGATCTTCTTGAGATCCTTTTTTTCTGCGC
GTAATCTGCTGCTTGCAAACAAAAAAACCACCGCTACCAGCGGTGGTTTGTTTGCCGGATCAAGAGCTAC
CAACTCTTTTTCCGAAGGTAACTGGCTTCAGCAGAGCGCAGATACCAAATACTGTTCTTCTAGTGTAGCC
GTAGTTAGGCCACCACTTCAAGAACTCTGTAGCACCGCCTACATACCTCGCTCTGCTAATCCTGTTACCA
GTGGCTGCTGCCAGTGGCGATAAGTCGTGTCTTACCGGGTTGGACTCAAGACGATAGTTACCGGATAAGG
CGCAGCGGTCGGGCTGAACGGGGGGTTCGTGCACACAGCCCAGCTTGGAGCGAACGACCTACACCGAACT
GAGATACCTACAGCGTGAGCTATGAGAAAGCGCCACGCTTCCCGAAGGGAGAAAGGCGGACAGGTATCCG
GTAAGCGGCAGGGTCGGAACAGGAGAGCGCACGAGGGAGCTTCCAGGGGGAAACGCCTGGTATCTTTATA
GTCCTGTCGGGTTTCGCCACCTCTGACTTGAGCGTCGATTTTTGTGATGCTCGTCAGGGGGGCGGAGCCT
ATGGAAAAACGCCAGCAACGCGGCCTTTTTACGGTTCCTGGCCTTTTGCTGGCCTTTTGCTCACATGTTC
TTTCCTGCGTTATCCCCTGATTCTGTGGATAACCGTATTACCGCCTTTGAGTGAGCTGATACCGCTCGCC
GCAGCCGAACGACCGAGCGCAGCGAGTCAGTGAGCGAGGAAGCGGAAGAGCGCCCAATACGCAAACCGCC
TCTCCCCGCGCGTTGGCCGATTCATTAATGCAGCTGGCACGACAGGTTTCCCGACTGGAAAGCGGGCAGT
GAGCGCAACGCAATTAATGTGAGTTAGCTCACTCATTAGGCACCCCAGGC
Features (pLannotate 1.2.2; 12 found; start..end, strand, type, name):
      1..31      +  promoter       lac promoter: promoter for the E. coli lac operon
     39..55      +  protein_bind   lac operator: The lac repressor binds to the lac operator to inhibit transcription in E. coli. This inhibition can be relieved by adding lactose or isopropyl-β-D-thiogalactopyranoside (IPTG). lac repressor encoded by lacI
     75..1772    +  CDS            pilB: PILB_PSEAE - Experimental evidence at protein level: Swiss-Prot protein existence level 1. ATPase component of the type IV pilus (T4P) that plays a role in surface and host cell adhesion, colonization, biofilm maturation, virulence, and twitching, a form of surface-associated motility facilitated by cycles of extension, adhesion, and retraction of T4P fibers (PubMed:15659660, PubMed:28854278). Acts as a molecular motor to provide the energy that is required for biogenesis of the pilus and the extrusion of substrates generated in the cytoplasm (PubMed:8102361, PubMed:18174131). PilB ATPase acti
   1803..2632    -  CDS            pRO1600 Rep (fragment): replication protein for the broad-host-range plasmid pRO1600 from Pseudomonas aeruginosa&nbsp
   2646..2997    +  rep_origin     pRO1600 oriV: broad-host-range origin of replication from Pseudomonas aeruginosa plasmid pRO1600; requires the pRO1600 Rep protein for replication (West et al., 1994)
   3043..3091    -  misc_feature   bom (fragment): basis of mobility region from pBR322
   3193..3228    -  CDS            rop (fragment): Rop protein, which maintains plasmids at low copy number; rop
   3323..3427    +  promoter       AmpR promoter: bla
   3428..4288    +  CDS            AmpR: β-lactamase; bla; confers resistance to ampicillin, carbenicillin, and related antibiotics
   4459..5047    +  rep_origin     ori: high-copy-number ColE1/pMB1/pBR322/pUC origin of replication
   5230..5322    +  CDS            lacI (fragment): lac repressor; lacI; The lac repressor binds to the lac operator to inhibit transcription in E. coli. This inhibition can be relieved by adding lactose or isopropyl-β-D-thiogalactopyranoside (IPTG).
   5335..5356    +  protein_bind   CAP binding site: CAP binding activates transcription in the presence of cAMP. E. coli catabolite activator protein
