[The description below was written by a language model from this plasmid's Addgene catalogue record and pLannotate feature annotations shown in this document.]
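Description:
pUCP20 PilBF120* is a bacterial expression plasmid built on pUCP20, an Escherichia coli–Pseudomonas shuttle backbone. The sequenced record (about 5.4 kb) carries two replication systems. A high-copy ColE1/pUC-type origin supports propagation in E. coli. The broad-host-range pRO1600 oriV, together with its Rep coding region (annotated as a fragment), allows maintenance in Pseudomonas aeruginosa. Selection is through the β-lactamase gene (AmpR) under its own promoter, which confers resistance to ampicillin and related antibiotics. Short remnants of bom, rop and lacI are also annotated. These are leftover backbone sequence rather than functional genes, so the plasmid does not supply an intact lac repressor.

The insert is P. aeruginosa pilB, placed downstream of the lac promoter, lac operator and CAP binding site. PilB is the ATPase motor that powers type IV pilus assembly and extension, and so contributes to twitching motility, adhesion and biofilm formation. In this version the phenylalanine codon at position 120 is replaced by an amber (UAG) stop codon, and the protein carries a C-terminal six-histidine tag. The depositor notes that the construct derives from pUCP20 PilB by Gibson cloning. The original UAG termination codon was changed to UAA at the same time, which leaves the codon at position 120 as the only amber codon in the reading frame.

This design is typical of amber suppression, in which a suppressor tRNA/synthetase pair inserts a noncanonical amino acid at a defined site, although the record does not state the suppression system or the residue to be incorporated. With the tag at the C terminus, only full-length read-through product would be His-tagged, which would help its detection or purification.
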