Addgene plasmid #162852: pUCP20 PilBF120*
Purpose: Expression of PilB F120 Amber with a C-terminal histag
Depositing lab: Katrina Forest. Depositing organization: University of Wisconsin, Madison.
Backbone
  Vector backbone: pUCP20
  Backbone size w/o insert (bp): 3643
  Vector type: Bacterial Expression
Growth in bacteria
  Bacterial resistance: Ampicillin, 100 μg/mL
  Growth temperature: 37°C
  Growth strain: DH5alpha
  Copy number: High Copy
Gene/Insert
  Gene/Insert name: PilB
  Species: Pseudomonas aeruginosa
  Insert size (bp): 1728
  Mutation: F120Amber
  Tag / fusion protein: Histidine tag (H6x) (C terminal on insert)
  Cloning method: Gibson Cloning
Resource information
  A portion of this plasmid was derived from a plasmid made by: clone from pUCP20 PilB
Terms and licenses: Academic/Nonprofit Terms; Industry Terms: Not Available to Industry
Depositor comments: Amber mutation was inserted concomitant to replacing the original UAG stop codon with UAA from pUCP20 PilB
How to cite: pUCP20 PilBF120* was a gift from Katrina Forest (Addgene plasmid # 162852 ; http://n2t.net/addgene:162852 ; RRID:Addgene_162852)
